>Addgene plasmid #50280 | pICH71292 | addgene full sequence | sequence record 497551 | Addgene NGS Result
GCTGCTGCCAGTGGCGATAAGTCGTGTCTTACCGGGTTGGACTCAAGACGATAGTTACCGGATAAGGCGC
AGCGGTCGGGCTGAACGGGGGGTTCGTGCACACAGCCCAGCTTGGAGCGAACGACCTACACCGAACTGAG
ATACCTACAGCGTGAGCTATGAGAAAGCGCCACGCTTCCCGAAGGGAGAAAGGCGGACAGGTATCCGGTA
AGCGGCAGGGTCGGAACAGGAGAGCGCACGAGGGAGCTTCCAGGGGGAAACGCCTGGTATCTTTATAGTC
CTGTCGGGTTTCGCCACCTCTGACTTGAGCGTCGATTTTTGTGATGCTCGTCAGGGGGGCGGAGCCTATG
GAAAAACGCCAGCAACGCGGCCTTTTTACGGTTCCTGGCCTTTTGCTGGCCTTTTGCTCACATGTTCTTT
CCTGCGTTATCCCCTGATTCTGTGGATAACCGTATTACCGCCTTTGAGTGAGCTGATACCGCTCGCCGCA
GCCGAACGACCGAGCGCAGCGAGTCAGTGAGCGAGGAAGCGGAAGAGCGCCCAATACGCAAACCGCCTCT
CCCCGCGCGTTGGCCGATTCATTAATCACTCTGTGGTCTCAGGAGTTAATCAAATCAACTTTAAAAAGCG
TAACACGGAAAACAAAAGCAAACAAAGTATATAAAATATTAAAATGTATATTGTCCGTATTTATGTGTTA
AATTTTTTCTAAAAATTCAACCAACTAGTAGTGCCCAAAACTGAAAATGATACATCCAGAAAAATATGGA
CCTTCTGCAGCAAGGAATGGTCTGTCTTAAGTCCAATCCAAAAAAGACTGCAATATGAGGCTAAACTACA
CTCTTAAATACATGGAAAAATTAACCAACAATGCACTATCACACATTCATATCTTGGATGAGATAAGATT
CACCATATTCCGACACGTGGCACCTTCATTCTTGTCTATTACTCACTCACTCTGGTTAAAAAGGATGATC
TAGTTTGACTTGAAACGTAGTTTGAGAAACGAAAGAAAACTTTTTGATTTTGTGATTTTAAATTAAAGTT
ATGTCAAATATATCAAAATGTCCTTCAATCTTGTGGTCTTAAATATGTCACGTGAAAAATTAAAATTAAA
GTGTTATCAGAAAAGGAAAGAGATCATTTTTTTGAAACAGAATAAAAAAAATAGAGACATTTTTTTTTTA
AATAGAGGGCGTAAAATATTTTTTAAAAAAAGGCACTTAGCTCCAATTTCTTACCTTTCATGTGGCCATT
AAACTTTGTAATATATCAACAACCAAATCCAATGGTCGCCCTTCATCTAAGATGAGGCTTCTTTTGTTTC
TATCCGTTAGATTTTAAAAAACGTCTAAAACCTTATCATTATATAAAGGGACGATACCACTGTGTAATAA
GCATCTTTAAAAAAAATATAGTTTCTTTGAAATTAAAAAAAAAAAAAACATTTTATAGCTAAGTAAGTAA
ACGCAATGTGAGACCACGAAGTGGCTCTTCAGTGGACGAAAGGGCCTCGTGATACGCCTATTTTTATAGG
TTAATGTCATGATAATAATGGTTTCTTAGACGTCAGGTGGCACTTTTCGGGGAAATGTGCGCGGAACCCC
TATTTGTTTATTTTTCTAAATACATTCAAATATGTATCCGCTCATGAGACAATAACCCTGATAAATGCTT
CAATAATATTGAAAAAGGAAGAGTATGCGCTCACGCAACTGGTCCAGAACCTTGACCGAACGCAGCGGTG
GTAACGGCGCAGTGGCGGTTTTCATGGCTTGTTATGACTGTTTTTTTTTGGGGTACAGTCTATGCCTCGG
GCATCCAAGCAGCAAGCGCGTTACGCCGTGGGTCGATGTTTGATGTTATGGAGCAGCAACGATGTTACGC
AGCAGGGCAGTCGCCCTAAAACAAAGTTAAACATCATGAGGGAAGCGGTGATCGCCGAAGTATCGACTCA
ACTATCAGAGGTAGTTGGCGTCATCGAGCGCCATCTCGAACCGACGTTGCTGGCCGTACATTTGTACGGC
TCCGCAGTGGATGGCGGCCTGAAGCCACACAGCGATATTGATTTGCTGGTTACGGTGACCGTAAGGCTTG
ATGAAACAACGCGGCGAGCTTTGATCAACGACCTTTTGGAAACTTCGGCTTCCCCTGGAGAGAGCGAGAT
TCTCCGCGCTGTAGAAGTCACCATTGTTGTGCACGACGACATCATTCCGTGGCGTTATCCAGCTAAGCGC
GAACTGCAATTTGGAGAATGGCAGCGCAATGACATTCTTGCAGGTATCTTCGAGCCAGCCACGATCGACA
TTGATCTGGCTATCTTGCTGACAAAAGCAAGAGAACATAGCGTTGCCTTGGTAGGTCCAGCGGCGGAGGA
ACTCTTTGATCCGGTTCCTGAACAGGATCTATTTGAGGCGCTAAATGAAACCTTAACGCTATGGAACTCG
CCGCCCGACTGGGCTGGCGATGAGCGAAATGTAGTGCTTACGTTGTCCCGCATTTGGTACAGCGCAGTAA
CCGGCAAAATCGCGCCGAAGGATGTCGCTGCCGACTGGGCAATGGAGCGCCTGCCGGCCCAGTATCAGCC
CGTCATACTTGAAGCTAGACAGGCTTATCTTGGACAAGAAGAAGATCGCTTGGCCTCGCGCGCAGATCAG
TTGGAAGAATTTGTCCATTACGTAAAAGGCGAGATCACCAAGGTAGTCGGCAAATAACTGTCAGACCAAG
TTTACTCATATATACTTTAGATTGATTTAAAACTTCATTTTTAATTTAAAAGGATCTAGGTGAAGATCCT
TTTTGATAATCTCATGACCAAAATCCCTTAACGTGAGTTTTCGTTCCACTGAGCGTCAGACCCCGTAGAA
AAGATCAAAGGATCTTCTTGAGATCCTTTTTTTCTGCGCGTAATCTGCTGCTTGCAAACAAAAAAACCAC
CGCTACCAGCGGTGGTTTGTTTGCCGGATCAAGAGCTACCAACTCTTTTTCCGAAGGTAACTGGCTTCAG
CAGAGCGCAGATACCAAATACTGTTCTTCTAGTGTAGCCGTAGTTAGGCCACCACTTCAAGAACTCTGTA
GCACCGCCTACATACCTCGCTCTGCTAATCCTGTTACCAGTG
Features (pLannotate 1.2.2; 6 found; start..end, strand, type, name):
    537..586     +  CDS            lacI (fragment): lac repressor; lacI; The lac repressor binds to the lac operator to inhibit transcription in E. coli. This inhibition can be relieved by adding lactose or isopropyl-β-D-thiogalactopyranoside (IPTG).
   1600..1704    +  promoter       AmpR promoter: bla
   1695..1775    -  CDS            int (fragment): INT2_ECOLX - Protein inferred from homology: Swiss-Prot protein existence level 3. Putative integrase believed to be involved in the insertion of antibiotic resistance genes into plasmids and transposons. From Escherichia coli.
   1863..1919    +  CDS            GmR (fragment): gentamycin acetyltransferase; aacC1; confers resistance to gentamycin
   1926..2714    +  CDS            aadA: S3AD_ECOLX - Experimental evidence at protein level: Swiss-Prot protein existence level 1. Mediates bacterial resistance to the antibiotics streptomycin and spectinomycin. From Escherichia coli.
   2888..354     +  rep_origin     ori (across the origin): high-copy-number ColE1/pMB1/pBR322/pUC origin of replication
