>Addgene plasmid #50280 | pICH71292 | analyzer sequence | sequence record 75037
AATGTGAGACCACGAAGTGGCTCTTCAGTGGACGAAAGGGCCTCGTGATACGCCTATTTTTATAGGTTAA
TGTCATGATAATAATGGTTTCTTAGACGTCAGGTGGCACTTTTCGGGGAAATGTGCGCGGAACCCCTATT
TGTTTATTTTTCTAAATACATTCAAATATGTATCCGCTCATGAGACAATAACCCTGATAAATGCTTCAAT
AATATTGAAAAAGGAAGAGTATGCGCTCACGCAACTGGTCCAGAACCTTGACCGAACGCAGCGGTGGTAA
CGGCGCAGTGGCGGTTTTCATGGCTTGTTATGACTGTTTTTTTGGGGTACAGTCTATGCCTCGGGCATCC
AAGCAGCAAGCGCGTTACGCCGTGGGTCGATGTTTGATGTTATGGAGCAGCAACGATGTTACGCAGCAGG
GCAGTCGCCCTAAAACAAAGTTAAACATCATGAGGGAAGCGGTGATCGCCGAAGTATCGACTCAACTATC
AGAGGTAGTTGGCGTCATCGAGCGCCATCTCGAACCGACGTTGCTGGCCGTACATTTGTACGGCTCCGCA
GTGGATGGCGGCCTGAAGCCACACAGCGATATTGATTTGCTGGTTACGGTGACCGTAAGGCTTGATGAAA
CAACGCGGCGAGCTTTGATCAACGACCTTTTGGAAACTTCGGCTTCCCCTGGAGAGAGCGAGATTCTCCG
CGCTGTAGAAGTCACCATTGTTGTGCACGACGACATCATTCCGTGGCGTTATCCAGCTAAGCGCGAACTG
CAATTTGGAGAATGGCAGCGCAATGACATTCTTGCAGGTATCTTCGAGCCAGCCACGATCGACATTGATC
TGGCTATCTTGCTGACAAAAGCAAGAGAACATAGCGTTGCCTTGGTAGGTCCAGCGGCGGAGGAACTCTT
TGATCCGGTTCCTGAACAGGATCTATTTGAGGCGCTAAATGAAACCTTAACGCTATGGAACTCGCCGCCC
GACTGGGCTGGCGATGAGCGAAATGTAGTGCTTACGTTGTCCCGCATTTGGTACAGCGCAGTAACCGGCA
AAATCGCGCCGAAGGATGTCGCTGCCGACTGGGCAATGGAGCGCCTGCCGGCCCAGTATCAGCCCGTCAT
ACTTGAAGCTAGACAGGCTTATCTTGGACAAGAAGAAGATCGCTTGGCCTCGCGCGCAGATCAGTTGGAA
GAATTTGTCCATTACGTAAAAGGCGAGATCACCAAGGTAGTCGGCAAATAACTGTCAGACCAAGTTTACT
CATATATACTTTAGATTGATTTAAAACTTCATTTTTAATTTAAAAGGATCTAGGTGAAGATCCTTTTTGA
TAATCTCATGACCAAAATCCCTTAACGTGAGTTTTCGTTCCACTGAGCGTCAGACCCCGTAGAAAAGATC
AAAGGATCTTCTTGAGATCCTTTTTTTCTGCGCGTAATCTGCTGCTTGCAAACAAAAAAACCACCGCTAC
CAGCGGTGGTTTGTTTGCCGGATCAAGAGCTACCAACTCTTTTTCCGAAGGTAACTGGCTTCAGCAGAGC
GCAGATACCAAATACTGTCCTTCTAGTGTAGCCGTAGTTAGGCCACCACTTCAAGAACTCTGTAGCACCG
CCTACATACCTCGCTCTGCTAATCCTGTTACCAGTGGCTGCTGCCAGTGGCGATAAGTCGTGTCTTACCG
GGTTGGACTCAAGACGATAGTTACCGGATAAGGCGCAGCGGTCGGGCTGAACGGGGGGTTCGTGCACACA
GCCCAGCTTGGAGCGAACGACCTACACCGAACTGAGATACCTACAGCGTGAGCTATGAGAAAGCGCCACG
CTTCCCGAAGGGAGAAAGGCGGACAGGTATCCGGTAAGCGGCAGGGTCGGAACAGGAGAGCGCACGAGGG
AGCTTCCAGGGGGAAACGCCTGGTATCTTTATAGTCCTGTCGGGTTTCGCCACCTCTGACTTGAGCGTCG
ATTTTTGTGATGCTCGTCAGGGGGGCGGAGCCTATGGAAAAACGCCAGCAACGCGGCCTTTTTACGGTTC
CTGGCCTTTTGCTGGCCTTTTGCTCACATGTTCTTTCCTGCGTTATCCCCTGATTCTGTGGATAACCGTA
TTACCGCCTTTGAGTGAGCTGATACCGCTCGCCGCAGCCGAACGACCGAGCGCAGCGAGTCAGTGAGCGA
GGAAGCGGAAGAGCGCCCAATACGCAAACCGCCTCTCCCCGCGCGTTGGCCGATTCATTAATCACTCTGT
GGTCTCAGGAGTTAATCAAATCAACTTTAAAAAGCGTAACACGGAAAACAAAAGCAAACAAAGTATATAA
AATATTAAAATGTATATTGTCCGTATTTATGTGTTAAATTTTTTCTAAAAATTCAACCAACTAGTAGTGC
CCAAAACTGAAAATGATACATCCAGAAAAATATGGACCTTCTGCAGCAAGGAATGGTCTGTCTTAAGTCC
AATCCAAAAAAGACTGCAATATGAGGCTAAACTACACTCTTAAATACATGGAAAAATTAACCAACAATGC
ACTATCACACATTCATATCTTGGATGAGATAAGATTCACCATATTCCGACACGTGGCACCTTCATTCTTG
TCTATTACTCACTCACTCTGGTTAAAAAGGATGATCTAGTTTGACTTGAAACGTAGTTTGAGAAACGAAA
GAAAACTTTTTGATTTTGTGATTTTAAATTAAAGTTATGTCAAATATATCAAAATGTCCTTCAATCTTGT
GGTCTTAAATATGTCACGTGAAAAATTAAAATTAAAGTGTTATCAGAAAAGGAAAGAGATCATTTTTTTG
AAACAGAATAAAAAAAATAGAGACATTTTTTTTTTAAATAGAGGGCGTAAAATATTTTTTAAAAAAAGGC
ACTTAGCTCCAATTTCTTACCTTTCATGTGGCCATTAAACTTTGTAATATATCAACAACCAAATCCAATG
GTCGCCCTTCATCTAAGATGAGGCTTCTTTTGTTTCTATCCGTTAGATTTTAAAAAACGTCTAAAACCTT
ATCATTATATAAAGGGACGATACCACTGTGTAATAAGCATCTTTAAAAAAAATATAGTTTCTTTGAAATT
AAAAAAAAAAAAAACATTTTATAGCTAAGTAAGTAAACGC
Features (pLannotate 1.2.2; 6 found; start..end, strand, type, name):
    126..230     +  promoter       AmpR promoter: bla
    221..301     -  CDS            int (fragment): INT2_ECOLX - Protein inferred from homology: Swiss-Prot protein existence level 3. Putative integrase believed to be involved in the insertion of antibiotic resistance genes into plasmids and transposons. From Escherichia coli.
    387..443     +  CDS            GmR (fragment): gentamycin acetyltransferase; aacC1; confers resistance to gentamycin
    450..1238    +  CDS            aadA: S3AD_ECOLX - Experimental evidence at protein level: Swiss-Prot protein existence level 1. Mediates bacterial resistance to the antibiotics streptomycin and spectinomycin. From Escherichia coli.
   1412..2000    +  rep_origin     ori: high-copy-number ColE1/pMB1/pBR322/pUC origin of replication
   2183..2232    +  CDS            lacI (fragment): lac repressor; lacI; The lac repressor binds to the lac operator to inhibit transcription in E. coli. This inhibition can be relieved by adding lactose or isopropyl-β-D-thiogalactopyranoside (IPTG).
