[The description below was written by a language model from this plasmid's Addgene catalogue record and pLannotate feature annotations shown in this document.]
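Description:
pICH71292 is a small, high-copy E. coli plasmid (about 3.1 kb) from a Golden Gate Modular Cloning (MoClo) toolbox for plants. It is a basic part module rather than a complete expression vector. It is built on the pICH41295 backbone and, although catalogued as a plant expression plasmid, it carries only a single regulatory part: the promoter and 5' untranslated region of the RbcS2 gene from tomato (Solanum lycopersicum). RbcS genes encode the small subunit of Rubisco, so this is a plant-derived promoter option for driving transgenes, although the record does not describe its expression pattern or strength.

The insert was cloned through BpiI sites that were destroyed in the process, and internal BsaI and BbsI (BpiI) sites were removed by point mutation. This "domestication" is needed because these type IIS enzymes drive the assembly reactions. The depositor notes that the insert can be released with BsaI, which lets the part be joined through defined overhangs with coding-sequence and terminator modules to form a full transcription unit in a suitable acceptor vector.

Two sequence records, differing by two nucleotides and in their start coordinate, give the same automated annotation. Both show a ColE1/pUC-type origin for high-copy replication and an aadA gene conferring spectinomycin/streptomycin resistance, preceded by a bla (AmpR) promoter. Short fragments annotated as integrase, gentamicin acetyltransferase and lacI appear to be remnants of the resistance cassette and backbone, not functional genes. The annotation tool did not label the RbcS2 promoter itself, which presumably lies in the unannotated region of roughly 1 kb.
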