Addgene plasmid #50280: pICH71292
Depositing lab: Sylvestre Marillonnet & Nicola Patron. Depositing organization: Leibniz Institute of Plant Biochemistry (IPB). Publication: A golden gate modular cloning toolbox for plants. Engler C, Youles M, Gruetzner R, Ehnert TM, Werner S, Jones JD, Patron NJ, Marillonnet S. ACS Synth Biol. 2014 Nov 21;3(11):839-43. doi: 10.1021/sb4001504. Epub 2014 Feb 20. PubMed 24933124.
Backbone
  Vector backbone: pICH41295
  Vector type: plant expression
Growth in bacteria
  Bacterial resistance: Spectinomycin, 50 μg/mL
  Growth temperature: 37°C
  Growth strain: DH5alpha
  Copy number: High Copy
Gene/Insert
  Gene/Insert name: promoter and 5'UTR, RbcS2 (S. lycopersicum)
  Mutation: BsaI/BbsI sites removed by point-mutation
  Cloning method: Restriction Enzyme; 5′ cloning site BpiI (destroyed during cloning); 3′ cloning site BpiI (destroyed during cloning)
Terms and licenses: Academic/Nonprofit Terms; Industry Terms: Not Available to Industry
Depositor comments: insert can be released with BsaI
How to cite: pICH71292 was a gift from Sylvestre Marillonnet & Nicola Patron (Addgene plasmid # 50280 ; http://n2t.net/addgene:50280 ; RRID:Addgene_50280)
