>Addgene plasmid #50280 | pICH71292 | addgene partial sequence | sequence record 76492 | pBR322ori-F 5'-GGGAAACGCCTGGTATCTTT-3'
CTGACTTGAGCGTCGATTTTTGTGATGCTCGTCAGGGGGGCGGAGCCTATGGAAAAACGCCAGCAACGCG
GCCTTTTTACGGTTCCTGGCCTTTTGCTGGCCTTTTGCTCACATGTTCTTTCCTGCGTTATCCCCTGATT
CTGTGGATAACCGTATTACCGCCTTTGAGTGAGCTGATACCGCTCGCCGCAGCCGAACGACCGAGCGCAG
CGAGTCAGTGAGCGAGGAAGCGGAAGAGCGCCCAATACGCAAACCGCCTCTCCCCGCGCGTTGGCCGATT
CATTAATCACTCTGTGGTCTCAGGAGTTAATCAAATCAACTTTAAAAAGCGTAACACGGAAAACAAAAGC
AAACAAAGTATATAAAATATTAAAATGTATATTGTCCGTATTTATGTGTTAAATTTTTTCTAAAAATTCA
ACCAACTAGTAGTGCCCAAAACTGAAAATGATACATCCAGAAAAATATGGACCTTCTGCAGCAAGGAATG
GTCTGTCTTAAGTCCAATCCAAAAAAGACTGCAATATGAGGCTAAACTACACTCTTAAATACATGGAAAA
ATTAACCAACAATGCACTATCACACATTCATATCTTGGATGAGATAAGATTCACCATATTCCGACACGTG
GCACCTTCATTCTTGTCTATTACTCACTCACTCTGGTTAAAAAGGATGATCTAGTTTGACTTGAAACGTA
GTTTGAGAAACGAAAGAAAACTTTTTGATTTTGTGATTTTAAATTAAAGTTATGTCAAATATATCAAAAT
GTCCTTCAATCTTGTGGTCTTAAATATGTCACGTGAAAAATTAAAATTAAAGTGTTATCAGAAAAGGAAA
GAGATCATTTTTTT
