>Addgene plasmid #50280 | pICH71292 | addgene partial sequence | sequence record 76718 | AmpSeq-F 5'-ctcatgagcggatacatatttgaa-3'
CGAAAAGTGCCACCTGACGTCTAAGAAACCATTATTATCATGACATTAACCTATAAAAATAGGCGTATCA
CGAGGCCCTTTCGTCCACTGAAGAGCCACTTCGTGGTCTCACATTGCGTTTACTTACTTAGCTATAAAAT
GTTTTTTTTTTTTTTAATTTCAAAGAAACTATATTTTTTTTAAAGATGCTTATTACACAGTGGTATCGTC
CCTTTATATAATGATAAGGTTTTAGACGTTTTTTAAAATCTAACGGATAGAAACAAAAGAAGCCTCATCT
TAGATGAAGGGCGACCATTGGATTTGGTTGTTGATATATTACAAAGTTTAATGGCCACATGAAAGGTAAG
AAATTGGAGCTAAGTGCCTTTTTTTAAAAAATATTTTACGCCCTCTATTTAAAAAAAAAATGTCTCTATT
TTTTTTATTCTGTTTCAAAAAAATGATCTCTTTCCTTTTCTGATAACACTTTAATTTTAATTTTTCACGT
GACATATTTAAGACCACAAGATTGAAGGACATTTTGATATATTTGACATAACTTTAATTTAAAATCACAA
AATCAAAAAGTTTTCTTTCGTTTCTCAAACTACGTTTCAAGTCAAACTAGATCATCCTTTTTAACCAGAG
TGAGTGAGTAATAGACAAGAATGAAGGTGCCACGTGTCGGAATATGGTGAATCTTATCTCATCCAAGATA
TGAATGTGTGATAGTGCATTGTTGGTTAATTTTTCCATGTATTTAAGAGTGTAGTTTAGCCTCATATTGC
AGTCTTTTTTGGATTGGACTTAAGACAGACCATTCCTTGCTGCAGAAGGTCCATATTTTTCTGGATGTAT
CATTTTCAGTTTTGGGCACTACTAGTTGGTTGAATTTTTAGAAAAAATTTAACACATAAATACGGACAAT
ATACATTTTAATATTTTATATACTTTGTTTGCTTTTG
